Addgene plasmid #237329: pTW335p3
Purpose: expresses Z. mays RbcL RbcS-6xHis
Depositing lab: Tina Wang. Depositing organization: University of Wisconsin, Madison. Publication: Effects of chaperone selectivity on the assembly of plant Rubisco orthologs in E. coli. Archer J, Kathpalia M, Lee BU, Li S, Wang T. J Exp Bot. 2025 Mar 31:eraf140. doi: 10.1093/jxb/eraf140. PubMed 40163664.
Backbone
  Vector backbone: pBR322
  Vector type: Bacterial Expression
Growth in bacteria
  Bacterial resistance: Ampicillin, 100 μg/mL
  Growth temperature: 37°C
  Growth strain: S2060
  Copy number: High Copy
Gene/Insert 1
  Gene/Insert name: Z. mays RbcL
  Species: Z. mays
  Tag / fusion protein: None
Gene/Insert 2
  Gene/Insert name: Z. mays RbcS-6xHis
  Species: Z. mays
  Tag / fusion protein: 6xHis (C terminal on insert)
Terms and licenses: Academic/Nonprofit Terms; Industry Terms: Not Available to Industry
How to cite: pTW335p3 was a gift from Tina Wang (Addgene plasmid # 237329 ; http://n2t.net/addgene:237329 ; RRID:Addgene_237329)
