[The description below was written by a language model from this plasmid's Addgene catalogue record and pLannotate feature annotations shown in this document.]
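Description:
pTW335p3 is a 7.5 kb bacterial expression plasmid built on a pBR322 backbone for co-producing the two subunits of maize (Zea mays) Rubisco in E. coli. It replicates from a ColE1/pMB1-type origin and retains the pBR322 bom mobility region and the rop gene. The catalogue lists it as high copy, although rop normally acts to moderate copy number. Selection is by ampicillin through the bla β-lactamase gene and its native promoter. Only disrupted fragments of the tetracycline resistance gene and its promoter remain, so that marker is not expected to be functional.

The payload is a bicistronic operon driven by the strong hybrid tac promoter with a downstream lac operator. A plasmid-borne lacI gene with its own promoter supplies the repressor, so expression is IPTG-inducible and uses the host RNA polymerase. The first cistron encodes the untagged large subunit RbcL. The automated annotation matched it to the wheat ortholog, which probably reflects the high conservation of this protein rather than a different source species. It is followed by a T7 gene 10 ribosome binding site and the small subunit RbcS. This is annotated as a partial match to the maize protein, which may mean that only part of the precursor is encoded, though the record does not say. The catalogue describes a C-terminal 6xHis tag on RbcS, but the feature table does not annotate it separately. A short match to a T7 gene 10B-derived sequence and a T7 terminator follow the operon.

The associated work examines how chaperone selectivity affects the assembly of plant Rubisco orthologs in E. coli. This plasmid likely supplies the maize subunits, with the His tag available for purifying or detecting assembled enzyme. No chaperones are encoded on this plasmid.
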