Features (pLannotate 1.2.2; 21 found; start..end, strand, type, name):
    455..594     -  misc_feature   bom: basis of mobility region from pBR322
    696..887     -  CDS            rop: Rop protein, which maintains plasmids at low copy number; rop
    904..1284    +  CDS            YPB1_ECOLX: Protein predicted: Swiss-Prot protein existence level 4. From Escherichia coli.
   1526..2150    -  CDS            TcR (fragment): tetracycline efflux protein; tet; confers resistance to tetracycline
   2165..2186    -  protein_bind   CAP binding site: CAP binding activates transcription in the presence of cAMP. E. coli catabolite activator protein
   2199..3281    -  CDS            lacI: lac repressor; lacI; The lac repressor binds to the lac operator to inhibit transcription in E. coli. This inhibition can be relieved by adding lactose or isopropyl-β-D-thiogalactopyranoside (IPTG).
   3282..3359    -  promoter       lacI promoter: lacI
   3372..3393    +  protein_bind   CAP binding site: CAP binding activates transcription in the presence of cAMP. E. coli catabolite activator protein
   3412..3429    +  promoter       tet promoter (fragment): E. coli promoter for tetracycline efflux protein gene
   3602..3630    +  promoter       tac promoter: strong E. coli promoter; hybrid between the trp and lac UV5 promoters
   3638..3654    +  protein_bind   lac operator: The lac repressor binds to the lac operator to inhibit transcription in E. coli. This inhibition can be relieved by adding lactose or isopropyl-β-D-thiogalactopyranoside (IPTG). lac repressor encoded by lacI
   3738..5159    +  CDS            rbcL: RBL_WHEAT - Experimental evidence at protein level: Swiss-Prot protein existence level 1. RuBisCO catalyzes two reactions: the carboxylation of D- ribulose 1,5-bisphosphate, the primary event in carbon dioxide fixation, as well as the oxidative fragmentation of the pentose substrate in the photorespiration process (PubMed:2928307). Both reactions occur simultaneously and in competition at the same active site. From Triticum aestivum (Wheat).
   5175..5197    +  RBS            RBS: efficient ribosome binding site from bacteriophage T7 gene 10 (Olins and Rangwala, 1989)
   5208..5579    +  CDS            RBCS (fragment): RBS_MAIZE - Experimental evidence at protein level: Swiss-Prot protein existence level 1. RuBisCO catalyzes two reactions: the carboxylation of D- ribulose 1,5-bisphosphate, the primary event in carbon dioxide fixation, as well as the oxidative fragmentation of the pentose substrate. Both reactions occur simultaneously and in competition at the same active site. Although the small subunit is not catalytic it is essential for maximal activity. From Zea mays (Maize).
   5607..5656    +  CDS            SET1 (fragment): solubility-enhancement tag derived from T7 phage gene 10B
   5679..5726    +  terminator     T7 terminator: transcription terminator for bacteriophage T7 RNA polymerase
   5749..5853    -  CDS            TcR (fragment): tetracycline efflux protein; tet; confers resistance to tetracycline
   5910..5933    -  promoter       tet promoter (fragment): E. coli promoter for tetracycline efflux protein gene
   6046..6150    +  promoter       AmpR promoter: bla
   6151..7008    +  CDS            bla: BLAT_ECOLX - Experimental evidence at protein level: Swiss-Prot protein existence level 1. TEM-type are the most prevalent beta-lactamases in enterobacteria; they hydrolyze the beta-lactam bond in susceptible beta-lactam antibiotics, thus conferring resistance to penicillins and cephalosporins. TEM-3 and TEM-4 are capable of hydrolyzing cefotaxime and ceftazidime. TEM-5 is capable of hydrolyzing ceftazidime. TEM-6 is capable of hydrolyzing ceftazidime and aztreonam. TEM-8/CAZ-2, TEM- 16/CAZ-7 and TEM-24/CAZ-6 are markedly active against ceftazidime. IRT- 4 shows resistance to beta-lactamase in
   7182..269     +  rep_origin     ori (across the origin): high-copy-number ColE1/pMB1/pBR322/pUC origin of replication
>Addgene plasmid #237329 | pTW335p3 | addgene full sequence | sequence record 472482 | Addgene NGS Result
CGGGGGGTTCGTGCACACAGCCCAGCTTGGAGCGAACGACCTACACCGAACTGAGATACCTACAGCGTGA
GCTATGAGAAAGCGCCACGCTTCCCGAAGGGAGAAAGGCGGACAGGTATCCGGTAAGCGGCAGGGTCGGA
ACAGGAGAGCGCACGAGGGAGCTTCCAGGGGGAAACGCCTGGTATCTTTATAGTCCTGTCGGGTTTCGCC
ACCTCTGACTTGAGCGTCGATTTTTGTGATGCTCGTCAGGGGGGCGGAGCCTATGGAAAAACGCCAGCAA
CGCGGCCTTTTTACGGTTCCTGGCCTTTTGCTGGCCTTTTGCTCACATGTTCTTTCCTGCGTTATCCCCT
GATTCTGTGGATAACCGTATTACCGCCTTTGAGTGAGCTGATACCGCTCGCCGCAGCCGAACGACCGAGC
GCAGCGAGTCAGTGAGCGAGGAAGCGGAAGAGCGCCTGATGCGGTATTTTCTCCTTACGCATCTGTGCGG
TATTTCACACCGCAATGGTGCACTCTCAGTACAATCTGCTCTGATGCCGCATAGTTAAGCCAGTATACAC
TCCGCTATCGCTACGTGACTGGGTCATGGCTGCGCCCCGACACCCGCCAACACCCGCTGACGCGCCCTGA
CGGGCTTGTCTGCTCCCGGCATCCGCTTACAGACAAGCTGTGACCGTCTCCGGGAGCTGCATGTGTCAGA
GGTTTTCACCGTCATCACCGAAACGCGCGAGGCAGCTGCGGTAAAGCTCATCAGCGTGGTCGTGAAGCGA
TTCACAGATGTCTGCCTGTTCATCCGCGTCCAGCTCGTTGAGTTTCTCCAGAAGCGTTAATGTCTGGCTT
CTGATAAAGCGGGCCATGTTAAGGGCGGTTTTTTCCTGTTTGGTCACTGATGCCTCCGTGTAAGGGGGAT
TTCTGTTCATGGGGGTAATGATACCGATGAAACGAGAGAGGATGCTCACGATACGGGTTACTGATGATGA
ACATGCCCGGTTACTGGAACGTTGTGAGGGTAAACAACTGGCGGTATGGATGCGGCGGGACCAGAGAAAA
ATCACTCAGGGTCAATGCCAGCGCTTCGTTAATACAGATGTAGGTGTTCCACAGGGTAGCCAGCAGCATC
CTGCGATGCAGATCCGGAACATAATGGTGCAGGGCGCTGACTTCCGCGTTTCCAGACTTTACGAAACACG
GAAACCGAAGACCATTCATGTTGTTGCTCAGGTCGCAGATGTTTTGCAGCAGCAGTCGCTTCACGTTCGC
TCGCGTATCGGTGATTCATTCTGCTAACCAGTAAGGCAACCCCGCCAGCCTAGCCGGGTCCTCAACGACA
GGAGCACGATCATGCGCACCCGTGGCCAGGACCCAACGCTGCCCGAGATGCGCCGCGTGCGGCTGCTGGA
GATGGCGGACGCGATGGATATGTTCTGCCAAGGGTTGGTTTGCGCATTCACAGTTCTCCGCAAGAATTGA
TTGGCTCCAATTCTTGGAGTGGTGAATCCGTTAGCGAGGTGCCGCCGGCTTCCATTCAGGTCGAGGTGGC
CCGGCTCCATGCACCGCGACGCAACGCGGGGAGGCAGACAAGGTATAGGGCGGCGCCTACAATCCATGCC
AACCCGTTCCATGTGCTCGCCGAGGCGGCATAAATCGCCGTGACGATCAGCGGTCCAATGATCGAAGTTA
GGCTGGTAAGAGCCGCGAGCGATCCTTGAAGCTGTCCCTGATGGTCGTCATCTACCTGCCTGGACAGCAT
GGCCTGCAACGCGGGCATCCCGATGCCGCCGGAAGCGAGAAGAATCATAATGGGGAAGGCCATCCAGCCT
CGCGTCGCGAACGCCAGCAAGACGTAGCCCAGCGCGTCGGCCGCCATGCCGGCGATAATGGCCTGCTTCT
CGCCGAAACGTTTGGTGGCGGGACCAGTGACGAAGGCTTGAGCGAGGGCGTGCAAGATTCCGAATACCGC
AAGCGACAGGCCGATCATCGTCGCGCTCCAGCGAAAGCGGTCCTCGCCGAAAATGACCCAGAGCGCTGCC
GGCACCTGTCCTACGAGTTGCATGATAAAGAAGACAGTCATAAGTGCGGCGACGATAGTCATGCCCCGCG
CCCACCGGAAGGAGCTGACTGGGTTGAAGGCTCTCAAGGGCATCGGTCGAGATCCCGGTGCCTAATGAGT
GAGCTAACTTACATTAATTGCGTTGCGCTCACTGCCCGCTTTCCAGTCGGGAAACCTGTCGTGCCAGCTG
CATTAATGAATCGGCCAACGCGCGGGGAGAGGCGGTTTGCGTATTGGGCGCCAGGGTGGTTTTTCTTTTC
ACCAGTGAGACGGGCAACAGCTGATTGCCCTTCACCGCCTGGCCCTGAGAGAGTTGCAGCAAGCGGTCCA
CGCTGGTTTGCCCCAGCAGGCGAAAATCCTGTTTGATGGTGGTTAACGGCGGGATATAACATGAGCTGTC
TTCGGTATCGTCGTATCCCACTACCGAGATATCCGCACCAACGCGCAGCCCGGACTCGGTAATGGCGCGC
ATTGCGCCCAGCGCCATCTGATCGTTGGCAACCAGCATCGCAGTGGGAACGATGCCCTCATTCAGCATTT
GCATGGTTTGTTGAAAACCGGACATGGCACTCCAGTCGCCTTCCCGTTCCGCTATCGGCTGAATTTGATT
GCGAGTGAGATATTTATGCCAGCCAGCCAGACGCAGACGCGCCGAGACAGAACTTAATGGGCCCGCTAAC
AGCGCGATTTGCTGGTGACCCAATGCGACCAGATGCTCCACGCCCAGTCGCGTACCGTCTTCATGGGAGA
AAATAATACTGTTGATGGGTGTCTGGTCAGAGACATCAAGAAATAACGCCGGAACATTAGTGCAGGCAGC
TTCCACAGCAATGGCATCCTGGTCATCCAGCGGATAGTTAATGATCAGCCCACTGACGCGTTGCGCGAGA
AGATTGTGCACCGCCGCTTTACAGGCTTCGACGCCGCTTCGTTCTACCATCGACACCACCACGCTGGCAC
CCAGTTGATCGGCGCGAGATTTAATCGCCGCGACAATTTGCGACGGCGCGTGCAGGGCCAGACTGGAGGT
GGCAACGCCAATCAGCAACGACTGTTTGCCCGCCAGTTGTTGTGCCACGCGGTTGGGAATGTAATTCAGC
TCCGCCATCGCCGCTTCCACTTTTTCCCGCGTTTTCGCAGAAACGTGGCTGGCCTGGTTCACCACGCGGG
AAACGGTCTGATAAGAGACACCGGCATACTCTGCGACATCGTATAACGTTACTGGTTTCACATTCACCAC
CCTGAATTGACTCTCTTCCGGGCGCTATCATGCCATACCGCGAAAGGTTTTGCGCCATTCGATGGTGTCG
CGCAACGCAATTAATGTAAGTTAGCTCACTCATTAGGCACAATTCTCATGTTTGACAGCTTATCATCGAC
TGCACGGTGCACCAATGCTTCTGGCGTCAGGCAGCCATCGGAAGCTGTGGTATGGCTGTGCAGGTCGTAA
ATCACTGCATAATTCGTGTCGCTCAAGGCGCACTCCCGTTCTGGATAATGTTTTTTGCGCCGACATCATA
ACGGTTCTGGCAAATATTCTGAAATGAGCTGTTGACAATTAATCATCGGCTCGTATAATGTGTGGAATTG
TGAGCGGATAACAATTTCACACAGGAAACAGCCAGTCCGTTTAGGTGTTTTCACGAGCACTTCACCAACA
ATAGGTGCAGTAAGGAGATATACCATGCCACAAACAGAGACTAAAGCGTCCGTAGGGTTTAAGGCGGGTG
TGAAAGATTATAAATTGACCTATTATACCCCGGAATATGAAACGAAAGATACCGACATCCTGGCCGCCTT
CCGGGTTACCCCGCAACTGGGCGTTCCTCCAGAGGAAGCGGGGGCGGCGGTGGCCGCTGAAAGCTCCACG
GGAACCTGGACAACTGTGTGGACCGATGGGCTGACTAGCTTAGACCGTTACAAAGGTCGTTGTTATCATA
TCGAGCCGGTACCTGGCGACCCTGATCAGTATATTTGTTATGTGGCATATCCCTTGGATCTGTTCGAAGA
GGGAAGCGTAACCAACATGTTTACGAGTATCGTGGGCAACGTTTTCGGCTTTAAGGCATTGCGTGCGCTA
CGCTTGGAAGATCTGCGAATTCCACCGGCTTACTCAAAAACCTTTCAGGGTCCGCCCCACGGCATTCAGG
TGGAAAGAGACAAGCTGAACAAGTACGGCAGACCGCTCCTTGGCTGTACAATCAAACCGAAATTAGGCCT
CTCCGCGAAAAACTATGGCCGCGCTTGTTATGAATGCCTGCGTGGTGGCCTGGATTTCACGAAAGACGAT
GAAAATGTAAATAGCCAGCCATTCATGCGCTGGAGGGATCGCTTTGTGTTTTGCGCGGAGGCCATTTACA
AGGCGCAAGCAGAAACCGGCGAAATTAAAGGGCACTACTTAAATGCTACGGCCGGTACTTGTGAGGAAAT
GATCAAACGCGCCGTCTTTGCCCGTGAATTGGGAGTTCCTATCGTAATGCATGACTACCTGACCGGCGGG
TTCACGGCCAACACCACACTTAGTCATTACTGCCGCGATAACGGTTTACTGCTGCACATTCACCGGGCCA
TGCATGCCGTTATTGATCGTCAGAAAAATCATGGGATGCATTTTCGTGTCCTGGCGAAAGCACTGCGCAT
GAGTGGTGGCGATCACATTCATTCGGGAACTGTCGTTGGCAAACTGGAAGGTGAACGCGAAATTACCCTG
GGATTTGTTGACTTACTGCGTGACGACTTCATCGAGAAAGATCGGTCACGCGGCATCTTTTTCACACAGG
ACTGGGTGTCTATGCCGGGAGTGATCCCCGTTGCATCTGGCGGGATTCATGTCTGGCACATGCCGGCACT
TACTGAAATCTTCGGCGATGATTCGGTCCTTCAATTTGGTGGTGGGACCCTGGGTCATCCTTGGGGTAAT
GCACCGGGTGCAGCAGCGAACCGTGTGGCTCTGGAAGCGTGCGTGCAAGCTCGCAATGAAGGACGAGATC
TGGCGCGTGAGGGTAATGAGATCATTAAAGCCGCTTGCAAATGGAGCGCCGAATTGGCGGCAGCGTGCGA
GATATGGAAAGAAATTAAGTTTGATGGCTTTAAAGCGATGGATACTATATAAGCTAGAAATAATTTTGTT
TAACTTTAAGAAGGAGATATACATATGTGTATGCAAGTTTGGCCCGCTTATGGTAACAAAAAATTCGAGA
CTCTGTCCTACCTACCACCGCTCTCGACGGACGATCTGCTGAAACAAGTGGACTATTTACTTCGGAACGG
CTGGATTCCCTGTCTGGAGTTTTCTAAGGTCGGCTTTGTTTATCGCGAAAATAGTACAAGTCCGTGCTAT
TACGACGGCCGCTACTGGACCATGTGGAAATTGCCGATGTTCGGTTGTAACGATGCGACGCAGGTATACA
AAGAACTGCAGGAAGCGATCAAAAGCTATCCTGATGCCTTTCATCGTGTGATTGGATTCGATAATATTAA
GCAGACCCAATGCGTGAGCTTTATCGCATATAAACCGCCAGGGTCAGATCATCACCACCATCATCATTAA
CATCCGGCTGCTAACAAAGCCCGAAAGGAAGCTGAGTTGGCTGCTGCCACCGCTGAGCAATAAACCGCTG
AGCAATAACTAGCATAACCCCTTGGGGCCTCTAAACGGGTCTTGAGGGGTTTTTTGCTGAAAGGAGGAAC
TATATCCGGATATCCCGCAAGAGGCCCGGCAGTACCGGCATAACCAAGCCTATGCCTACAGCATCCAGGG
TGACGGTGCCGAGGATGACGATGAGCGCATTGTTAGATTTCATACACGGTGCCTGACTGCGTTAGCAATT
TAACTGTGATAAACTACAGCATTAAAGCTAGCTTATCGATGATAAGCTGTCAAACATGAGAATTCTTGAA
GACGAAAGGGCCTCGTGATACGCCTATTTTTATAGGTTAATGTCATGATAATAATGGTTTCTTAGACGTC
AGGTGGCACTTTTCGGGGAAATGTGCGCGGAACCCCTATTTGTTTATTTTTCTAAATACATTCAAATATG
TATCCGCTCATGAGACAATAACCCTGATAAATGCTTCAATAATATTGAAAAAGGAAGAGTATGAGTATTC
AACATTTCCGTGTCGCCCTTATTCCCTTTTTTGCGGCATTTTGCCTTCCTGTTTTTGCTCACCCAGAAAC
GCTGGTGAAAGTAAAAGATGCTGAAGATCAGTTGGGTGCACGAGTGGGTTACATCGAACTGGATCTCAAC
AGCGGTAAGATCCTTGAGAGTTTTCGCCCCGAAGAACGTTTTCCAATGATGAGCACTTTTAAAGTTCTGC
TATGTGGCGCGGTATTATCCCGTGTTGACGCCGGGCAAGAGCAACTCGGTCGCCGCATACACTATTCTCA
GAATGACTTGGTTGAGTACTCACCAGTCACAGAAAAGCATCTTACGGATGGCATGACAGTAAGAGAATTA
TGCAGTGCTGCCATAACCATGAGTGATAACACTGCGGCCAACTTACTTCTGACAACGATCGGAGGACCGA
AGGAGCTAACCGCTTTTTTGCACAACATGGGGGATCATGTAACTCGCCTTGATCGTTGGGAACCGGAGCT
GAATGAAGCCATACCAAACGACGAGCGTGACACCACGATGCCTGCAGCAATGGCAACAACGTTGCGCAAA
CTATTAACTGGCGAACTACTTACTCTAGCTTCCCGGCAACAATTAATAGACTGGATGGAGGCGGATAAAG
TTGCAGGACCACTTCTGCGCTCGGCCCTTCCGGCTGGCTGGTTTATTGCTGATAAATCTGGAGCCGGTGA
GCGTGGATCTCGCGGTATCATTGCAGCACTGGGGCCAGATGGTAAGCCCTCCCGTATCGTAGTTATCTAC
ACGACGGGGAGTCAGGCAACTATGGATGAACGAAATAGACAGATCGCTGAGATAGGTGCCTCACTGATTA
AGCATTGGTAACTGTCAGACCAAGTTTACTCATATATACTTTAGATTGATTTAAAACTTCATTTTTAATT
TAAAAGGATCTAGGTGAAGATCCTTTTTGATAATCTCATGACCAAAATCCCTTAACGTGAGTTTTCGTTC
CACTGAGCGTCAGACCCCGTAGAAAAGATCAAAGGATCTTCTTGAGATCCTTTTTTTCTGCGCGTAATCT
GCTGCTTGCAAACAAAAAAACCACCGCTACCAGCGGTGGTTTGTTTGCCGGATCAAGAGCTACCAACTCT
TTTTCCGAAGGTAACTGGCTTCAGCAGAGCGCAGATACCAAATACTGTCCTTCTAGTGTAGCCGTAGTTA
GGCCACCACTTCAAGAACTCTGTAGCACCGCCTACATACCTCGCTCTGCTAATCCTGTTACCAGTGGCTG
CTGCCAGTGGCGATAAGTCGTGTCTTACCGGGTTGGACTCAAGACGATAGTTACCGGATAAGGCGCAGCG
GTCGGGCTGAA
